>Addgene plasmid #196671 | pIV101 | addgene full sequence | sequence record 390640 | Addgene NGS Result
TTGAAGTCGAAAGGGCCTCGTGATACGCCTATTTTTATAGGTTAATGTCATGATAATAATGGTTTCTTAG
ACGTCAGGTGGCACTTTTCGGGGAAATGTGCGCGGAACCCCTATTTGTTTATTTTTCTAAATACATTCAA
ATATGTATCCGCTCATGAGACAATAACCCTGATAAATGCTTCAATAATATTGAAAAAGGAAGAGTATGAG
TATTCAACATTTCCGTGTCGCCCTTATTCCCTTTTTTGCGGCATTTTGCCTTCCTGTTTTTGCTCACCCA
GAAACGCTGGTGAAAGTAAAAGATGCTGAAGATCAGTTGGGTGCACGAGTGGGTTACATCGAACTGGATC
TCAACAGCGGTAAGATCCTTGAGAGTTTTCGCCCCGAAGAACGTTTTCCAATGATGAGCACTTTTAAAGT
TCTGCTATGTGGCGCGGTATTATCCCGTGTTGACGCCGGGCAAGAGCAACTCGGTCGCCGCATACACTAT
TCTCAGAATGACTTGGTTGAGTACTCACCAGTCACAGAAAAGCATCTTACGGATGGCATGACAGTAAGAG
AATTATGCAGTGCTGCCATAACCATGAGTGATAACACTGCGGCCAACTTACTTCTGACAACGATCGGAGG
ACCGAAGGAGCTAACCGCTTTTTTGCACAACATGGGGGATCATGTAACTCGCCTTGATCGTTGGGAACCG
GAGCTGAATGAAGCCATACCAAACGACGAGCGTGACACCACGATGCCTGCAGCAATGGCAACAACGTTGC
GCAAACTATTAACTGGCGAACTACTTACTCTAGCTTCCCGGCAACAATTAATAGACTGGATGGAGGCGGA
TAAAGTTGCAGGACCACTTCTGCGCTCGGCCCTTCCGGCTGGCTGGTTTATTGCTGATAAATCTGGAGCC
GGTGAGCGTGGCTCTCGCGGTATCATTGCAGCACTGGGGCCAGATGGTAAGCCCTCCCGTATCGTAGTTA
TCTACACGACGGGGAGTCAGGCAACTATGGATGAACGAAATAGACAGATCGCTGAGATAGGTGCCTCACT
GATTAAGCATTGGTAACTGTCAGACCAAGTTTACTCATATATACTTTAGATTGATTTAAAACTTCATTTT
TAATTTAAAAGGATCTAGGTGAAGATCCTTTTTGATAATCTCATGACCAAAATCCCTTAACGTGAGTTTT
CGTTCCACTGAGCGTCAGACCCCGTAGAAAAGATCAAAGGATCTTCTTGAGATCCTTTTTTTCTGCGCGT
AATCTGCTGCTTGCAAACAAAAAAACCACCGCTACCAGCGGTGGTTTGTTTGCCGGATCAAGAGCTACCA
ACTCTTTTTCCGAAGGTAACTGGCTTCAGCAGAGCGCAGATACCAAATACTGTCCTTCTAGTGTAGCCGT
AGTTAGGCCACCACTTCAAGAACTCTGTAGCACCGCCTACATACCTCGCTCTGCTAATCCTGTTACCAGT
GGCTGCTGCCAGTGGCGATAAGTCGTGTCTTACCGGGTTGGACTCAAGACGATAGTTACCGGATAAGGCG
CAGCGGTCGGGCTGAACGGGGGGTTCGTGCACACAGCCCAGCTTGGAGCGAACGACCTACACCGAACTGA
GATACCTACAGCGTGAGCTATGAGAAAGCGCCACGCTTCCCGAAGGGAGAAAGGCGGACAGGTATCCGGT
AAGCGGCAGGGTCGGAACAGGAGAGCGCACGAGGGAGCTTCCAGGGGGAAACGCCTGGTATCTTTATAGT
CCTGTCGGGTTTCGCCACCTCTGACTTGAGCGTCGATTTTTGTGATGCTCGTCAGGGGGGCGGAGCCTAT
GGAAAAACGCCAGCAACGCGGCCTTTTTACGGTTCCTGGCCTTTTGCTGGCCTTTTGCTCACATGTTCTT
TCCTGCGTTATCCCCTGATTCTGTGGATAACCGTATTACCGCCTTTGAGTGAGCTGATACCGCTCGCCGC
AGCCGAACGACCGAGCGCAGCGAGTCAGTGAGCGAGGAAGCGGAAGAGCGCCTGATGCGGTATTTTCTCC
TTACGCATCTGTGCGGTATTTCACACCGCATATGGTGCACTCTCAGTACAATCTGCTCTGATGCCGCATA
GTTAAGCCAGTATACACTCCGCTATCGCTACGTGACTGGGTCATGGCTGCGCCCCGACACCCGCCAACAC
CCGCTGACGCGCCCTGACGGGCTTGTCTGCTCCCGGCATCCGCTTACAGACAAGCTGTGACCGACTCCGG
GAGCTGCATGTGTCAGAGGTTTTCACCGTCATCACCGAAACGCGCGAGGCAGCTGCTCGCGCAGGCTGGG
TGCCAAGCTCTCGGGTAACATCAAGGCCCGATCCTTGGAGCCCTTGCCCTCCCGCACGATGATCGTGCCG
TGATCGAAATCCAGATCCTTGACCCGCAGTTGCAAACCCTCACTGATCCGCATGCCCGTTCCATACAGAA
GCTGGGCGAACAAACGATGCTCGCCTTCCAGAAAACCGAGGATGCGAACCACTTCATCCGGGGTCAGCAC
CACCGGCAAGCGCCGCGACGGCCGAGGTGTTCCGATCTCCTGAAGCCAGGGCAGATCCGTGCACAGCACC
TTGCCGTAGAAGAACAGCAAGGCCGCCAATGCCTGACGATGCGTGCAGACCGAAACCTTGCGCTCGTTCG
CCAGCCAGGACAGAAATGCCTCGACTTCGCTGCTGCCCAAGGTTGCCGGGTGACGCACACCGTGGAAACG
GATGAAGGCACGAACCCAGTGGACATAAGCCTGTTCGGTTCGTAAGCTGTAATGCAAGTAGCGTATGCGC
TCACGCAACTGGTCCAGAACCTTGACCGAACGCAGCGGTGGTAACGGCGCAGTGGCGGTTTTCATGGCTT
GTTATGACTGTTTTTTTGGGGTACAGTCTATGCCTCGGGCATCCAAGCAGCAAGCGCGTTACGCCGTGGG
TCGATGTTTGATGTTATGGAGCAGCAACGATGTTACGCAGCAGGGCAGTCGCCCTAAAACAAAGTTAAAC
ATCATGAGGGAAGCGGTGATCGCCGAAGTATCGACTCAACTATCAGAGGTAGTTGGCGTCATCGAGCGCC
ATCTCGAACCGACGTTGCTGGCCGTACATTTGTACGGCTCCGCAGTGGATGGCGGCCTGAAGCCACACAG
TGATATTGATTTGCTGGTTACGGTGACCGTAAGGCTTGATGAAACAACGCGGCGAGCTTTGATCAACGAC
CTTTTGGAAACTTCGGCTTCCCCTGGAGAGAGCGAGATTCTCCGCGCTGTAGAAGTCACCATTGTTGTGC
ACGACGACATCATTCCGTGGCGTTATCCAGCTAAGCGCGAACTGCAATTTGGAGAATGGCAGCGCAATGA
CATTCTTGCAGGTATCTTCGAGCCAGCCACGATCGACATTGATCTGGCTATCTTGCTGACAAAAGCAAGA
GAACATAGCGTTGCCTTGGTAGGTCCAGCGGCGGAGGAACTCTTTGATCCGGTTCCTGAACAGGATCTAT
TTGAGGCGCTAAATGAAACCTTAACGCTATGGAACTCGCCGCCCGACTGGGCTGGCGATGAGCGAAATGT
AGTGCTTACGTTGTCCCGCATTTGGTACAGCGCAGTAACCGGCAAAATCGCGCCGAAGGATGTCGCTGCC
GACTGGGCAATGGAGCGCCTGCCGGCCCAGTATCAGCCCGTCATACTTGAAGCTAGACAGGCTTATCTTG
GACAAGAAGAAGATCGCTTGGCCTCGCGCGCAGATCAGTTGGAAGAATTTGTCCACTACGTGAAAGGCGA
GATCACCAAGGTAGTCGGCAAATAATGTCTAACAATTCGTTCAAGCCGACGCCGCTTCGCGGCGCGGCTT
AACTCAAGCGTTAGATGCACTAAGCACATAATTGCTCACAGCCAAACTATCAGGTCAAGTCTGCTTTTAT
TATTTTTAAGCCGGCCAGCCTCGCAGAGCAGGATTCCCGTTGAGCACCGCCAGGTGCGAATAAGGGACAG
TGAAGAAGGAACACCCGCTCGCGGGTGGGCCTACTTCACCTATCCTGCCCCGTGCATAATAAGCCCTACA
CAAATTGGGAGATATATCATGAAAGGCTGGCTTTTTCTTGTTATCGCAATAGTTGGCGAAGTAATCGCAA
CATCCGCATTAAAATCTAGCGAGGGCTTTACTTGCCTTGTCTTCTGGGAGTGAGACCGCAGCTGGCACGA
CAGGTTTCCCGACTGGAAAGCGGGCAGTGAGCGCAACGCAATTAATGTGAGTTAGCTCACTCATTAGGCA
CCCCAGGCTTTACACTTTATGCTTCCGGCTCGTATGTTGTGTGGAATTGTGAGCGGATAACAATTTCACA
CAGGAAACAGCTATGACCATGATTACGCCAAGCTTGCATGCCTGCAGGTCGACTCTAGAGGATCCCCGGG
TACCGAGCTCGAATTCACTGGCCGTCGTTTTACAACGTCGTGACTGGGAAAACCCTGGCGTTACCCAACT
TAATCGCCTTGCAGCACATCCCCCTTTCGCCAGCTGGCGTAATAGCGAAGAGGCCCGCACCGATCGCCCT
TCCCAACAGTTGCGCAGCCTGAATGGCGAATGGCGCCTGATGCGGTATTTTCTCCTTACGCATCTGTGCG
GTATTTCACACCGCATATGGTGCACTCTCAGTACAATCTGCTCTGATGCCGCATAGTTAAGCCAGCCCCG
ACACCCGCCAACACCCGCTGACGCGCCCTGACGGGCTTGTCTGCTCCCGGCATCCGCTTACAGACAAGCT
GTGACGGTCTCACGCTACGAAGACAAGGGA
Features (pLannotate 1.2.2; 16 found; start..end, strand, type, name):
    101..205     +  promoter       AmpR promoter: bla
    206..1063    +  CDS            bla: BLAT_ECOLX - Experimental evidence at protein level: Swiss-Prot protein existence level 1. TEM-type are the most prevalent beta-lactamases in enterobacteria; they hydrolyze the beta-lactam bond in susceptible beta-lactam antibiotics, thus conferring resistance to penicillins and cephalosporins. TEM-3 and TEM-4 are capable of hydrolyzing cefotaxime and ceftazidime. TEM-5 is capable of hydrolyzing ceftazidime. TEM-6 is capable of hydrolyzing ceftazidime and aztreonam. TEM-8/CAZ-2, TEM- 16/CAZ-7 and TEM-24/CAZ-6 are markedly active against ceftazidime. IRT- 4 shows resistance to beta-lactamase in
   1237..1825    +  rep_origin     ori: high-copy-number ColE1/pMB1/pBR322/pUC origin of replication
   2011..2151    -  misc_feature   bom: basis of mobility region from pBR322
   2281..2865    -  CDS            int (fragment): INT2_ECOLX - Protein inferred from homology: Swiss-Prot protein existence level 3. Putative integrase believed to be involved in the insertion of antibiotic resistance genes into plasmids and transposons. From Escherichia coli.
   2951..3007    +  CDS            GmR (fragment): gentamycin acetyltransferase; aacC1; confers resistance to gentamycin
   3014..3805    +  CDS            SmR: aminoglycoside adenylyltransferase (Murphy, 1985); aadA; confers resistance to spectinomycin and streptomycin
   3931..4040    -  oriT           oriT: incP origin of transfer
   4079..4168    +  CDS            qacE (fragment): QACE_ECOLX - Protein inferred from homology: Swiss-Prot protein existence level 3. Multidrug exporter. Is implicated for the resistance to bacteriocidal quaternary ammonium compounds. From Escherichia coli.
   4188..4230    +  CDS            lacI (fragment): lac repressor; lacI; The lac repressor binds to the lac operator to inhibit transcription in E. coli. This inhibition can be relieved by adding lactose or isopropyl-β-D-thiogalactopyranoside (IPTG).
   4243..4264    +  protein_bind   CAP binding site: CAP binding activates transcription in the presence of cAMP. E. coli catabolite activator protein
   4279..4309    +  promoter       lac promoter: promoter for the E. coli lac operon
   4317..4333    +  protein_bind   lac operator: The lac repressor binds to the lac operator to inhibit transcription in E. coli. This inhibition can be relieved by adding lactose or isopropyl-β-D-thiogalactopyranoside (IPTG). lac repressor encoded by lacI
   4370..4426    -  misc_feature   MCS: pUC18/19 multiple cloning site
   4423..4580    +  CDS            lacZα (fragment): LacZα fragment of β-galactosidase; lacZ fragment
   4586..4685    -  misc_feature   bom (fragment): basis of mobility region from pBR322
