[The description below was written by a language model from this plasmid's Addgene catalogue record and pLannotate feature annotations shown in this document.]
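Description:
pIV101 is a 4,790 bp empty integration vector designed to deliver transgene assemblies into Agrobacterium strains by recombination, so that the resulting bacteria can be used to transform plants; the associated work concerns generating transgenic hairy roots with Agrobacterium rhizogenes. It is propagated in E. coli on a ColE1/pMB1-type origin (annotated as a high-copy family origin, although the catalogue lists the plasmid as low copy). Selection uses ampicillin, via the TEM β-lactamase gene with its own promoter, and spectinomycin, via the aadA aminoglycoside adenylyltransferase, which also confers streptomycin resistance. The aadA gene is flanked by fragments of an integron integrase, a gentamicin acetyltransferase and qacE, which look like remnants of the resistance cassette's source rather than functional genes. An IncP origin of transfer and pBR322 bom sequences are also annotated, consistent with conjugative mobilisation from E. coli into Agrobacterium. No origin known to replicate in Agrobacterium is annotated, which fits maintenance by integration. The record does not identify the homology region or the target of recombination.

The cloning site follows the MoClo Golden Gate system, with pIV101 serving as a level 2 destination vector. BpiI (BbsI) digestion exposes the fusion sites used for level 2 multigene assembly, and nested BsaI sites allow direct insertion of level 1 fragments. The site carries a lacZα cassette with the CAP binding site, lac promoter, lac operator and a pUC-type polylinker. Successful assembly displaces lacZα, giving blue/white screening in E. coli hosts with the lacZΔM15 mutation. The vector itself carries no plant promoter, reporter or plant selectable marker in the annotation; these would come with the inserted modules.
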