Addgene plasmid #196671: pIV101
Purpose: (Empty Backbone) Enables recombination mediated gene delivery into Agrobacterium strains for subsequent transformation of plants
Depositing lab: Simona Radutoiu. Depositing organization: Aarhus University. Publication: A simple and efficient protocol for generating transgenic hairy roots using Agrobacterium rhizogenes. Ferguson S, Abel NB, Reid D, Madsen LH, Luu TB, Andersen KR, Stougaard J, Radutoiu S. PLoS One. 2023 Nov 1;18(11):e0291680. doi: 10.1371/journal.pone.0291680. eCollection 2023. PubMed 37910566.
Backbone
  Vector backbone: pIV101
  Backbone size (bp): 4790
  Vector type: Integration vector
Growth in bacteria
  Bacterial resistance: Ampicillin and Spectinomycin, 100 & 50 μg/mL
  Growth temperature: 37°C
  Growth strain: DH5alpha
  Copy number: Low Copy
Gene/Insert
  Cloning method: Restriction Enzyme
Terms and licenses: Academic/Nonprofit Terms; Industry Terms: Not Available to Industry
Depositor comments: pIV101 is a level 2 destination vector (pL2-1) based on the MoClo Golden Gate Assembly (GGA) strategy published by Weber et al., 2011 (https://doi.org/10.1371/journal.pone.0016765) For level 2 cloning the GGA cloning site contains TGCC and GGGA fusion sites generated by digestion with BpiI (BbsI). The GGA cloning site also contains nested BsaI restriction sites which result in GGAG and CGCT fusion sites, compatible with insertion of level 1 fragments. The GGA site contains lacZa enabling blue/white selection in E. coli strains carrying the lacZΔM15 mutation.
How to cite: pIV101 was a gift from Simona Radutoiu (Addgene plasmid # 196671 ; http://n2t.net/addgene:196671 ; RRID:Addgene_196671)
